>Addgene plasmid #206825 | pJethlpAmTurquoise2Spc | addgene full sequence | sequence record 415318 | Addgene NGS Result
GCCCCTGCAGCCGAATTATATTATTTTTGCCAAATAATTTTTAACAAAAGCTCTGAAGTCTTCTTCATTT
AAATTCTTAGATGATACTTCATCTGGAAAATTGTCCCAATTAGTAGCATCACGCTGTGAGTAAGTTCTAA
ACCATTTTTTTATTGTTGTATTATCTCTAATCTTACTACTCGATGAGTTTTCGGTATTATCTCTATTTTT
AACTTGGAGCAGGTTCCATTCATTGTTTTTTTCATCATAGTGAATAAAATCAACTGCTTTAACACTTGTG
CCTGAACACCATATCCATCCGGCGTAATACGACTCACTATAGGGAGAGCGGCCGCCAGATCTTCCGGATG
GCTCGAGTTTTTCAGCAAGATCATGGCAAACAAACAAGATTTGATCGCTAAAGTAGCAGAAGCTACAGAA
TTGACTAAGAAAGACTCAGCAGCAGCAGTTGAAGCTGTATTTGTAGCAGTAGCTGACTATCTTGCAGCTG
GTGAAAAAGTTCAATTGATCGGTTTTGGTAACTTTGAAGTTCGTGAGCGTGCAGAACGTAAAGGTCGCAA
CCCACAAACTGGTAAAGAAATGACAATTGCAGCTTCTAAAGTACCAGCATTCAAAGCTGGTAAAGCTCTT
AAAGACGCTGTTAAAGGATCCGGATCTGGTGGAGAAGCTGAAGCTAAAGGATCAGTGAGCAAGGGCGAGG
AGCTGTTCACCGGGGTGGTGCCCATCCTGGTCGAGCTGGACGGCGACGTAAACGGCCACAAGTTCAGCGT
GTCCGGCGAGGGCGAGGGCGATGCCACCTACGGCAAGCTGACCCTGAAGTTCATCTGCACCACCGGCAAG
CTGCCCGTGCCCTGGCCCACCCTCGTGACCACCCTGTCCTGGGGCGTGCAGTGCTTCGCCCGCTACCCCG
ACCACATGAAGCAGCACGACTTCTTCAAGTCCGCCATGCCCGAAGGCTACGTCCAGGAGCGCACCATCTT
CTTCAAGGACGACGGCAACTACAAGACCCGCGCCGAGGTGAAGTTCGAGGGCGACACCCTGGTGAACCGC
ATCGAGCTGAAGGGCATCGACTTCAAGGAGGACGGCAACATCCTGGGGCACAAGCTGGAGTACAACTACT
TCAGCGACAACGTCTATATCACCGCCGACAAGCAGAAGAACGGCATCAAGGCCAACTTCAAGATCCGCCA
CAACATCGAGGACGGCGGCGTGCAGCTCGCCGACCACTACCAGCAGAACACCCCCATCGGCGACGGCCCC
GTGCTGCTGCCCGACAACCACTACCTGAGCACCCAGTCCAAGCTGAGCAAAGACCCCAACGAGAAGCGCG
ATCACATGGTCCTGCTGGAGTTCGTGACCGCCGCCGGGATCACTCTCGGCATGGACGAGCTGTACAAGTA
ATAAGAATTCCGAAGTTATCGTAACGTGACTGGCAAGAGATATTTTTAAAACAATGAATAGGTTTACACT
TACTTTAGTTTTATGGAAATGAAAGATCATATCATATATAATCTAGAATAAAATTAACTAAAATAATTAT
TATCTAGATAAAAAATTTAGAAGCCAATGAAATCTATAAATAAACTAAATTAAGTTTATTTAATTAACAA
CTATGGATATAAAATAGGTACTAATCAAAATAGTGAGGAGGATATATTTGAATACATACGAACAAATTAA
TAAAGTGAAAAAAATACTTCGGAAACATTTAAAAAATAACCTTATTGGTACTTACATGTTTGGATCAGGA
GTTGAGAGTGGACTAAAACCAAATAGTGATCTTGACTTTTTAGTCGTCGTATCTGAACCATTGACAGATC
AAAGTAAAGAAATACTTATACAAAAAATTAGACCTATTTCAAAAAAAATAGGAGATAAAAGCAACTTACG
ATATATTGAATTAACAATTATTATTCAGCAAGAAATGGTACCGTGGAATCATCCTCCCAAACAAGAATTT
ATTTATGGAGAATGGTTACAAGAGCTTTATGAACAAGGATACATTCCTCAGAAGGAATTAAATTCAGATT
TAACCATAATGCTTTACCAAGCAAAACGAAAAAATAAAAGAATATACGGAAATTATGACTTAGAGGAATT
ACTACCTGATATTCCATTTTCTGATGTGAGAAGAGCCATTATGGATTCGTCAGAGGAATTAATAGATAAT
TATCAGGATGATGAAACCAACTCTATATTAACTTTATGCCGTATGATTTTAACTATGGACACGGGTAAAA
TCATACCAAAAGATATTGCGGGAAATGCAGTGGCTGAATCTTCTCCATTAGAACATAGGGAGAGAATTTT
GTTAGCAGTTCGTAGTTATCTTGGAGAGAATATTGAATGGACTAATGAAAATGTAAATTTAACTATAAAC
TATTTAAATAACAGATTAAAAAAATTATAAAAAAATTGAAAAAATGGTGGAAACACTTTTTTAATTTTTT
TGTTTTATTATTTAATATTTGGGAAATATTCATTCTAATTGGAAGCTTCAGGAAACTGAGACAGGAATTT
TATTAAAAATTTAAATTTTGAAGAAAGTTCAGGGTTAATAGCATCCATTTTTTGCTTTGCAAGTTCCTCA
GCATTCTTAACAAAAGACGTCTCTTTTGACATGTTTAAAGTTTAAACCTCCTGTGTGAAATTATTATCCG
CTCATAATTCCACACATTATACGAGCCGGAAGCATAAAGTGTAAAGCCTGGGGTGCCTAATGAGTGAGCT
AACTCACATTAATTGCGTTGCGCTCACTGCCAATTGCTTTCCAGTCGGGAAACCTGTCGTGCCAGCTGCA
TTAATGAATCGGCCAACGCGCGGGGAGAGGCGGTTTGCGTATTGGGCGCTCTTCCGCTTCCTCGCTCACT
GACTCGCTGCGCTCGGTCGTTCGGCTGCGGCGAGCGGTATCAGCTCACTCAAAGGCGGTAATACGGTTAT
CCACAGAATCAGGGGATAACGCAGGAAAGAACATGTGAGCAAAAGGCCAGCAAAAGGCCAGGAACCGTAA
AAAGGCCGCGTTGCTGGCGTTTTTCCATAGGCTCCGCCCCCCTGACGAGCATCACAAAAATCGACGCTCA
AGTCAGAGGTGGCGAAACCCGACAGGACTATAAAGATACCAGGCGTTTCCCCCTGGAAGCTCCCTCGTGC
GCTCTCCTGTTCCGACCCTGCCGCTTACCGGATACCTGTCCGCCTTTCTCCCTTCGGGAAGCGTGGCGCT
TTCTCATAGCTCACGCTGTAGGTATCTCAGTTCGGTGTAGGTCGTTCGCTCCAAGCTGGGCTGTGTGCAC
GAACCCCCCGTTCAGCCCGACCGCTGCGCCTTATCCGGTAACTATCGTCTTGAGTCCAACCCGGTAAGAC
ACGACTTATCGCCACTGGCAGCAGCCACTGGTAACAGGATTAGCAGAGCGAGGTATGTAGGCGGTGCTAC
AGAGTTCTTGAAGTGGTGGCCTAACTACGGCTACACTAGAAGAACAGTATTTGGTATCTGCGCTCTGCTG
AAGCCAGTTACCTTCGGAAAAAGAGTTGGTAGCTCTTGATCCGGCAAACAAACCACCGCTGGTAGCGGTG
GTTTTTTTGTTTGCAAGCAGCAGATTACGCGCAGAAAAAAAGGATCTCAAGAAGATCCTTTGATCTTTTC
TACGGGGTCTGACGCTCAGTGGAACGAAAACTCACGTTAAGGGATTTTGGTCATGAGATTATCAAAAAGG
ATCTTCACCTAGATCCTTTTAAATTAAAAATGAAGTTTTAAATCAATCTAAAGTATATATGAGTAAACTT
GGTCTGACAGTTACCAATGCTTAATCAGTGAGGCACCTATCTCAGCGATCTGTCTATTTCGTTCATCCAT
AGTTGCCTGACTCCCCGTCGTGTAGATAACTACGATACGGGAGGGCTTACCATCTGGCCCCAGTGCTGCA
ATGATACCGCGAGACCCACGCTCACCGGCTCCAGATTTATCAGCAATAAACCAGCCAGCCGGAAGGGCCG
AGCGCAGAAGTGGTCCTGCAACTTTATCCGCCTCCATCCAGTCTATTAATTGTTGCCGGGAAGCTAGAGT
AAGTAGTTCGCCAGTTAATAGTTTGCGCAACGTTGTTGCCATTGCTACAGGCATCGTGGTGTCACGCTCG
TCGTTTGGTATGGCTTCATTCAGCTCCGGTTCCCAACGATCAAGGCGAGTTACATGATCCCCCATGTTGT
GCAAAAAAGCGGTTAGCTCCTTCGGTCCTCCGATCGTTGTCAGAAGTAAGTTGGCCGCAGTGTTATCACT
CATGGTTATGGCAGCACTGCATAATTCTCTTACTGTCATGCCATCCGTAAGATGCTTTTCTGTGACTGGT
GAGTACTCAACCAAGTCATTCTGAGAATAGTGTATGCGGCGACCGAGTTGCTCTTGCCCGGCGTCAATAC
GGGATAATACCGCGCCACATAGCAGAACTTTAAAAGTGCTCATCATTGGAAAACGTTCTTCGGGGCGAAA
ACTCTCAAGGATCTTACCGCTGTTGAGATCCAGTTCGATGTAACCCACTCGTGCACCCAACTGATCTTCA
GCATCTTTTACTTTCACCAGCGTTTCTGGGTGAGCAAAAACAGGAAGGCAAAATGCCGCAAAAAAGGGAA
TAAGGGCGACACGGAAATGTTGAATACTCATACTCTTCCTTTTTCAATATTATTGAAGCATTTATCAGGG
TTATTGTCTCATGAGCGGATACATATTTGAATGTATTTAGAAAAATAAACAAATAGGGGTTCCGCGCACA
TTTCCCCGAAAAGTGCCACCTGACGTCTAAGAAACCATTATTATCATGACATTAACCTATAAAAATAGGC
GTATCACGAGGCC
Features (pLannotate 1.2.2; 11 found; start..end, strand, type, name):
    305..323     +  promoter       T7 promoter: promoter for bacteriophage T7 RNA polymerase
    373..645     +  CDS            hup: DBH_STRMU - Also known as hlpA. Experimental evidence at protein level: Swiss-Prot protein existence level 1. Histone-like DNA-binding protein which is capable of wrapping DNA to stabilize it, and thus to prevent its denaturation under extreme environmental conditions. Seems also to act as a fortuitous virulence factor in delayed sequelae by binding to heparan sulfate-proteoglycans in the extracellular matrix of target organs and acting as a nidus for in situ immune complex formation. From Streptococcus mutans serotype c (strain ATCC 700610 / UA159).
    685..1401    +  CDS            mTurquoise2: enhanced monomeric variant of CFP (Goedhart et al., 2012) mammalian codon-optimized
   1646..2407    +  CDS            spc: S9AD_ENTFL - Also known as aad9 From Enterococcus faecalis (Streptococcus faecalis).
   2494..2622    -  CDS            eco47IR (fragment): T2E7_ECOLX - Protein predicted: Swiss-Prot protein existence level 4. Recognizes the double-stranded sequence GGWCC and cleaves after G-1. From Escherichia coli.
   2675..2705    -  promoter       lac UV5 promoter: E. coli lac promoter with an "up" mutation
   2720..2741    -  protein_bind   CAP binding site: CAP binding activates transcription in the presence of cAMP. E. coli catabolite activator protein
   2766..2849    -  CDS            lacI (fragment): lac repressor; lacI; The lac repressor binds to the lac operator to inhibit transcription in E. coli. This inhibition can be relieved by adding lactose or isopropyl-β-D-thiogalactopyranoside (IPTG).
   3032..3620    -  rep_origin     ori: high-copy-number ColE1/pMB1/pBR322/pUC origin of replication
   3791..4651    -  CDS            AmpR: β-lactamase; bla; confers resistance to ampicillin, carbenicillin, and related antibiotics
   4652..4756    -  promoter       AmpR promoter: bla
