[The description below was written by a language model from this plasmid's Addgene catalogue record and pLannotate feature annotations shown in this document.]
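Description:
pJethlpAmTurquoise2Spc is a high-copy E. coli cloning plasmid built on the pJET PCR-cloning backbone and classed as a synthetic biology vector. It serves as a PCR template rather than an expression or shuttle vector. It replicates from a ColE1/pUC-type origin and is selected in E. coli with ampicillin through the AmpR (β-lactamase) gene and its own promoter. The backbone also retains the remnants typical of pJET: a fragment of the eco47IR lethal gene, disrupted by the insertion and driven by a lac UV5 promoter, with an adjacent CAP binding site and a short lacI fragment. A T7 promoter lies just upstream of the cloning site and doubles as a sequencing primer site.

The roughly 2.1 kb insert carries hlpA, recorded as originating from Streptococcus pneumoniae. The automated annotation matched it to the homologous hup/hlpA protein of S. mutans. It encodes a histone-like DNA-binding protein that associates with the chromosome. It is fused at its C terminus to mTurquoise2, an enhanced monomeric cyan fluorescent protein, so the fusion labels the nucleoid. Downstream sits a spectinomycin resistance gene, annotated as spc/aad9 and described by the depositor as ANT(9), expressed from its own promoter. No annotated promoter for hlpA itself appears in the feature table.

According to the record, the plasmid is intended as a template for amplifying the hlpA-mTurquoise2 fusion together with the linked spectinomycin marker. It belongs to a modular toolbox for gene regulation and multi-colour imaging in streptococci, where spectinomycin would presumably select cells that have acquired the amplified cassette. Part of the construct derives from a plasmid made in another laboratory.
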