Addgene plasmid #206825: pJethlpAmTurquoise2Spc
Purpose: Template for hlpA-mTurquoise2 amplification associated with spectinomycin resistance gene
Depositing lab: Virginie Libante. Depositing organization: Universite de Lorraine. Publication: A modular genetic toolbox for precise gene regulation and multi-color imaging in streptococci. Mignolet J, Schmid A, Staub J, van der Meer JR, Veening JW, Libante V. Microlife. 2026 Feb 26;7:uqag006. doi: 10.1093/femsml/uqag006. eCollection 2026. PubMed 41834799.
Backbone
  Vector backbone: ClonepJetPCR
  Backbone manufacturer: Thermo Scientific
  Backbone size w/o insert (bp): 2715
  Vector type: Synthetic Biology
  Selectable markers: Spectinomycin
Growth in bacteria
  Bacterial resistance: Ampicillin, 100 μg/mL
  Growth temperature: 37°C
  Growth strain: DH5alpha
  Copy number: High Copy
Gene/Insert
  Gene/Insert name: hlpA
  Species: Streptococcus pneumoniae
  Insert size (bp): 2131
  Tag / fusion protein: mTurquoise2 (C terminal on insert)
  Cloning method: Ligation Independent Cloning
  Sequencing primers: 5′ T7 promoter; 3′ M13-R(-46)
Resource information
  A portion of this plasmid was derived from a plasmid made by: Jan-Willem Veening Département de microbiologie fondamentale (DMF), Université de Lausanne
Terms and licenses: Academic/Nonprofit Terms; Industry Terms: Not Available to Industry
Depositor comments: ANT(9) gene under its own promoter is placed downstream of hlpA-mTurquoise2 gene ; Please visit https://doi.org/10.1101/2025.05.10.653270 for bioRxiv preprint.
How to cite: pJethlpAmTurquoise2Spc was a gift from Virginie Libante (Addgene plasmid # 206825 ; http://n2t.net/addgene:206825 ; RRID:Addgene_206825)
